>Addgene plasmid #215518 | pINDUCER20-PTPN12(D199A,C231S) | addgene full sequence | sequence record 449430 | Addgene NGS Result
TGGAAGGGCTAATTCACTCCCAAAGAAGACAAGATATCCTTGATCTGTGGATCTACCACACACAAGGCTA
CTTCCCTGATTAGCAGAACTACACACCAGGGCCAGGGGTCAGATATCCACTGACCTTTGGATGGTGCTAC
AAGCTAGTACCAGTTGAGCCAGATAAGGTAGAAGAGGCCAATAAAGGAGAGAACACCAGCTTGTTACACC
CTGTGAGCCTGCATGGGATGGATGACCCGGAGAGAGAAGTGTTAGAGTGGAGGTTTGACAGCCGCCTAGC
ATTTCATCACGTGGCCCGAGAGCTGCATCCGGAGTACTTCAAGAACTGCTGATATCGAGCTTGCTACAAG
GGACTTTCCGCTGGGGACTTTCCAGGGAGGCGTGGCCTGGGCGGGACTGGGGAGTGGCGAGCCCTCAGAT
CCTGCATATAAGCAGCTGCTTTTTGCCTGTACTGGGTCTCTCTGGTTAGACCAGATCTGAGCCTGGGAGC
TCTCTGGCTAACTAGGGAACCCACTGCTTAAGCCTCAATAAAGCTTGCCTTGAGTGCTTCAAGTAGTGTG
TGCCCGTCTGTTGTGTGACTCTGGTAACTAGAGATCCCTCAGACCCTTTTAGTCAGTGTGGAAAATCTCT
AGCAGTGGCGCCCGAACAGGGACTTGAAAGCGAAAGGGAAACCAGAGGAGCTCTCTCGACGCAGGACTCG
GCTTGCTGAAGCGCGCACGGCAAGAGGCGAGGGGCGGCGACTGGTGAGTACGCCAAAAATTTTGACTAGC
GGAGGCTAGAAGGAGAGAGATGGGTGCGAGAGCGTCAGTATTAAGCGGGGGAGAATTAGATCGCGATGGG
AAAAAATTCGGTTAAGGCCAGGGGGAAAGAAAAAATATAAATTAAAACATATAGTATGGGCAAGCAGGGA
GCTAGAACGATTCGCAGTTAATCCTGGCCTGTTAGAAACATCAGAAGGCTGTAGACAAATACTGGGACAG
CTACAACCATCCCTTCAGACAGGATCAGAAGAACTTAGATCATTATATAATACAGTAGCAACCCTCTATT
GTGTGCATCAAAGGATAGAGATAAAAGACACCAAGGAAGCTTTAGACAAGATAGAGGAAGAGCAAAACAA
AAGTAAGACCACCGCACAGCAAGCGGCCGGCCGCTGATCTTCAGACCTGGAGGAGGAGATATGAGGGACA
ATTGGAGAAGTGAATTATATAAATATAAAGTAGTAAAAATTGAACCATTAGGAGTAGCACCCACCAAGGC
AAAGAGAAGAGTGGTGCAGAGAGAAAAAAGAGCAGTGGGAATAGGAGCTTTGTTCCTTGGGTTCTTGGGA
GCAGCAGGAAGCACTATGGGCGCAGCGTCAATGACGCTGACGGTACAGGCCAGACAATTATTGTCTGGTA
TAGTGCAGCAGCAGAACAATTTGCTGAGGGCTATTGAGGCGCAACAGCATCTGTTGCAACTCACAGTCTG
GGGCATCAAGCAGCTCCAGGCAAGAATCCTGGCTGTGGAAAGATACCTAAAGGATCAACAGCTCCTGGGG
ATTTGGGGTTGCTCTGGAAAACTCATTTGCACCACTGCTGTGCCTTGGAATGCTAGTTGGAGTAATAAAT
CTCTGGAACAGATTTGGAATCACACGACCTGGATGGAGTGGGACAGAGAAATTAACAATTACACAAGCTT
AATACACTCCTTAATTGAAGAATCGCAAAACCAGCAAGAAAAGAATGAACAAGAATTATTGGAATTAGAT
AAATGGGCAAGTTTGTGGAATTGGTTTAACATAACAAATTGGCTGTGGTATATAAAATTATTCATAATGA
TAGTAGGAGGCTTGGTAGGTTTAAGAATAGTTTTTGCTGTACTTTCTATAGTGAATAGAGTTAGGCAGGG
ATATTCACCATTATCGTTTCAGACCCACCTCCCAACCCCGAGGGGACCCGACAGGCCCGAAGGAATAGAA
GAAGAAGGTGGAGAGAGAGACAGAGACAGATCCATTCGATTAGTGAACGGATCTCGACGGTATCGCCGAA
TTCACAAATGGCAGTATTCATCCACAATTTTAAAAGAAAAGGGGGGATTGGGGGGTACAGTGCAGGGGAA
AGAATAGTAGACATAATAGCAACAGACATACAAACTAAAGAATTACAAAAACAAATTACAAAAATTCAAA
ATTTTCGGGTTTATTACAGGGACAGCAGAGATCCAGTTTGGACTAGGATCCTTTACCACTCCCTATCAGT
GATAGAGAAAAGTGAAAGTCGAGTTTACCACTCCCTATCAGTGATAGAGAAAAGTGAAAGTCGAGTTTAC
CACTCCCTATCAGTGATAGAGAAAAGTGAAAGTCGAGTTTACCACTCCCTATCAGTGATAGAGAAAAGTG
AAAGTCGAGTTTACCACTCCCTATCAGTGATAGAGAAAAGTGAAAGTCGAGTTTACCACTCCCTATCAGT
GATAGAGAAAAGTGAAAGTCGAGTTTACCACTCCCTATCAGTGATAGAGAAAAGTGAAAGTCGAGCTCGG
TACCCGGGTCGAGGTAGGCGTGTACGGTGGGAGGCCTATATAAGCAGAGCTCGTTTAGTGAACCGTCAGA
TCGCCTGGAGACGCCATCCACGCTGTTTTGACCTCCATAGAAGACACCGGGACCGATCCAGCCTCCGCGG
CCCCGAACTAGTCCAGTGTGGTGGAATTCTGCAGATATCAACAAGTTTGTACAAAAAAGCAGGCTGGCGC
CGGAACCAATTCAGTCGACTGGATCCGGTACCGAGGAGATCTGCCGCCGCGATCGCCATGGAGCAAGTGG
AGATCCTGAGGAAATTCATCCAGAGGGTCCAGGCCATGAAGAGTCCTGACCACAATGGGGAGGACAACTT
CGCCCGGGACTTCATGCGGTTAAGAAGATTGTCTACCAAATATAGAACAGAAAAGATATATCCCACAGCC
ACTGGAGAAAAAGAAGAAAATGTTAAAAAGAACAGATACAAGGACATACTGCCATTTGATCACAGCCGAG
TTAAATTGACATTAAAGACTCCTTCACAAGATTCAGACTATATCAATGCAAATTTTATAAAGGGCGTCTA
TGGGCCAAAAGCATATGTAGCAACTCAAGGACCTTTAGCAAATACAGTAATAGATTTTTGGAGGATGATA
TGGGAGTATAATGTTGTGATCATTGTAATGGCCTGCCGAGAATTTGAGATGGGAAGGAAAAAATGTGAGC
GCTATTGGCCTTTGTATGGAGAAGACCCCATAACGTTTGCACCATTTAAAATTTCTTGTGAGGATGAACA
AGCAAGAACAGACTACTTCATCAGGACACTCTTACTTGAATTTCAAAATGAATCTCGTAGGCTGTATCAG
TTTCATTATGTGAACTGGCCAGCCCATGATGTTCCTTCATCATTTGATTCTATTCTGGACATGATAAGCT
TAATGAGGAAATATCAAGAACATGAAGATGTTCCTATTTGTATTCATAGCAGTGCAGGCTGTGGAAGAAC
AGGTGCCATTTGTGCCATAGATTATACGTGGAATTTACTAAAAGCTGGGAAAATACCAGAGGAATTTAAT
GTATTTAATTTAATACAAGAAATGAGAACACAAAGGCATTCTGCAGTACAAACAAAGGAGCAATATGAAC
TTGTTCATAGAGCTATTGCCCAACTGTTTGAAAAACAGCTACAACTATATGAAATTCATGGAGCTCAGAA
AATTGCTGATGGAGTGAATGAAATTAACACTGAAAACATGGTCAGCTCCATAGAGCCTGAAAAACAAGAT
TCTCCTCCTCCAAAACCACCAAGGACCCGCAGTTGCCTTGTTGAAGGGGATGCTAAAGAAGAAATACTGC
AGCCACCGGAACCTCATCCAGTGCCACCCATCTTGACACCTTCTCCCCCTTCAGCTTTTCCAACAGTCAC
TACTGTGTGGCAGGACAATGATAGATACCATCCAAAGCCAGTGTTGCATATGGTTTCATCAGAACAACAT
TCAGCAGACCTCAACAGAAACTATAGTAAATCAACAGAACTTCCAGGGAAAAATGAATCAACAATTGAAC
AGATAGATAAAAAATTGGAACGAAATTTAAGTTTTGAGATTAAGAAGGTCCCTCTCCAAGAGGGACCAAA
AAGTTTTGATGGGAACACACTTTTGAATAGGGGACATGCAATTAAAATTAAATCTGCTTCACCTTGTATA
GCTGATAAAATCTCTAAGCCACAGGAATTAAGTTCAGATCTAAATGTCGGTGATACTTCCCAGAATTCTT
GTGTGGACTGCAGTGTAACACAATCAAACAAAGTTTCAGTTACTCCACCAGAAGAATCCCAGAATTCAGA
CACACCTCCAAGGCCAGACCGCTTGCCTCTTGATGAGAAAGGACATGTAACGTGGTCATTTCATGGACCT
GAAAATGCCATACCCATACCTGATTTATCTGAAGGCAATTCCTCAGATATCAACTATCAAACTAGGAAAA
CTGTGAGTTTAACACCAAGTCCTACAACACAAGTTGAAACACCTGATCTTGTGGATCATGATAACACTTC
ACCACTCTTCAGAACACCCCTCAGTTTTACTAATCCACTTCACTCTGATGACTCAGACTCAGATGAAAGA
AACTCTGATGGTGCTGTGACCCAGAATAAAACTAATATTTCAACAGCAAGTGCCACAGTTTCTGCTGCCA
CTAGTACTGAAAGCATTTCTACTAGGAAAGTATTGCCAATGTCCATTGCTAGACATAATATAGCAGGAAC
AACACATTCAGGTGCTGAAAAAGATGTTGATGTTAGTGAAGATTCACCTCCTCCCCTACCTGAAAGAACT
CCTGAATCGTTTGTGTTAGCAAGTGAACATAATACACCTGTAAGATCGGAATGGAGTGAACTTCAAAGTC
AGGAACGATCTGAACAAAAAAAGTCTGAAGGCTTGATAACCTCTGAAAATGAGAAATGTGATCATCCAGC
GGGAGGTATTCACTATGAAATGTGCATAGAATGTCCACCTACTTTCAGTGACAAGAGAGAACAAATATCA
GAAAATCCAACAGAAGCCACAGATATTGGTTTTGGTAATCGATGTGGAAAACCCAAAGGACCAAGAGATC
CACCTTCATGCGGCCGCTGATAACTCGAGATATCTAGACCCAGCTTTCTTGTACAAAGTGGTTGATATCC
AGCACAGTGGCGGCCGCTCGAGTCTAGAGGGCCCGCGGTTCGAATACCCATACGACGTCCCAGACTACGC
TTAGTAATGATTAATTAAACTAGAAATTCTACCGGGTAGGGGAGGCGCTTTTCCCAAGGCAGTCTGGAGT
AACCCACCCAAGATCTGGCCTCCGCGCCGGGTTTTGGCGCCTCCCGCGGGCGCCCCCCTCCTCACGGCGA
GCGCTGCCACGTCAGACGAAGGGCGCAGCGAGCGTCCTGATCCTTCCGCCCGGACGCTCAGGACAGCGGC
CCGCTGCTCATAAGACTCGGCCTTAGAACCCCAGTATCAGCAGAAGGACATTTTAGGACGGGACTTGGGT
GACTCTAGGGCACTGGTTTTCTTTCCAGAGAGCGGAACAGGCGAGGAAAAGTAGTCCCTTCTCGGCGATT
CTGCGGAGGGATCTCCGTGGGGCGGTGAACGCCGATGATTATATAAGGACGCGCCGGGTGTGGCACAGCT
AGTTCCGTCGCAGCCGGGATTTGGGTCGCGGTTCTTGTTTGTGGATCGCTGTGATCGTCACTTGGTGAGT
AGCGGGCTGCTGGGCTGGCCGGGGCTTTCGTGGCCGCCGGGCCGCTCGGTGGGACGGAAGCGTGTGGAGA
GACCGCCAAGGGCTGTAGTCTGGGTCCGCGAGCAAGGTTGCCCTGAACTGGGGGTTGGGGGGAGCGCAGC
AAAATGGCGGCTGTTCCCGAGTCTTGAATGGAAGACGCTTGTGAGGCGGGCTGTGAGGTCGTTGAAACAA
GGTGGGGGGCATGGTGGGCGGCAAGAACCCAAGGTCTTGAGGCCTTCGCTAATGCGGGAAAGCTCTTATT
CGGGTGAGATGGGCTGGGGCACCATCTGGGGACCCTGACGTGAAGTTTGTCACTGACTGGAGAACTCGGT
TTGTCGTCTGTTGCGGGGGCGGCAGTTATGGCGGTGCCGTTGGGCAGTGCACCCGTACCTTTGGGAGCGC
GCGCCCTCGTCGTGTCGTGACGTCACCCGTTCTGTTGGCTTATAATGCAGGGTGGGGCCACCTGCCGGTA
GGTGTGCGGTAGGCTTTTCTCCGTCGCAGGACGCAGGGTTCGGGCCTAGGGTAGGCTCTCCTGAATCGAC
AGGCGCCGGACCTCTGGTGAGGGGAGGGATAAGTGAGGCGTCAGTTTCTTTGGTCGGTTTTATGTACCTA
TCTTCTTAAGTAGCTGAAGCTCCGGTTTTGAACTATGCGCTCGGGGTTGGCGAGTGTGTTTTGTGAAGTT
TTTTAGGCACCTTTTGAAATGTAATCATTTGGGTCAATATGTAATTTTCAGTGTTAGACTAGTAAATTGT
CCGCTAAATTCTGGCCGTTTTTGGCTTTTTTGTTAGACGAAGCTTGGTACCGAGCTCGGATCTCCACCCC
GTACCGGTCCTGCAGTCGAATTCACCATGTCTAGACTGGACAAGAGCAAAGTCATAAACGGAGCTCTGGA
ATTACTCAATGGTGTCGGTATCGAAGGCCTGACGACAAGGAAACTCGCTCAAAAGCTGGGAGTTGAGCAG
CCTACCCTGTACTGGCACGTGAAGAACAAGCGGGCCCTGCTCGATGCCCTGCCAATCGAGATGCTGGACA
GGCATCATACCCACTTCTGCCCCCTGGAAGGCGAGTCATGGCAAGACTTTCTGCGGAACAACGCCAAGTC
ATACCGCTGTGCTCTCCTCTCACATCGCGACGGGGCTAAAGTGCATCTCGGCACCCGCCCAACAGAGAAA
CAGTACGAAACCCTGGAAAATCAGCTCGCGTTCCTGTGTCAGCAAGGCTTCTCCCTGGAGAACGCACTGT
ACGCTCTGTCCGCCGTGGGCCACTTTACACTGGGCTGCGTATTGGAGGAACAGGAGCATCAAGTAGCAAA
AGAGGAAAGAGAGACACCTACCACCGATTCTATGCCCCCACTTCTGAGACAAGCAATTGAGCTGTTCGAC
CGGCAGGGAGCCGAACCTGCCTTCCTTTTCGGCCTGGAACTAATCATATGTGGCCTGGAGAAACAGCTAA
AGTGCGAAAGCGGCGGGCCGACCGACGCCCTTGACGATTTTGACTTAGACATGCTCCCAGCCGATGCCCT
TGACGACTTTGACCTTGATATGCTGCCTGCTGACGCTCTTGACGATTTTGACCTTGACATGCTCCCCGGG
TAACTAAGTAAGGATCCGCGGCCGCACTAGAGGAATTCCGCCCCTCTCCCCCCCCCCCCCCTAACGTTAC
TGGCCGAAGCCGCTTGGAATAAGGCCGGTGTGCGTTTGTCTATATGTTATTTTCCACCATATTGCCGTCT
TTTGGCAATGTGAGGGCCCGGAAACCTGGCCCTGTCTTCTTGACGAGCATTCCTAGGGGTCTTTCCCCTC
TCGCCAAAGGAATGCAAGGTCTGTTGAATGTCGTGAAGGAAGCAGTTCCTCTGGAAGCTTCTTGAAGACA
AACAACGTCTGTAGCGACCCTTTGCAGGCAGCGGAACCCCCCACCTGGCGACAGGTGCCTCTGCGGCCAA
AAGCCACGTGTATAAGATACACCTGCAAAGGCGGCACAACCCCAGTGCCACGTTGTGAGTTGGATAGTTG
TGGAAAGAGTCAAATGGCTCTCCTCAAGCGTATTCAACAAGGGGCTGAAGGATGCCCAGAAGGTACCCCA
TTGTATGGGATCTGATCTGGGGCCTCGGTGCACATGCTTTACATGTGTTTAGTCGAGGTTAAAAAAACGT
CTAGGCCCCCCGAACCACGGGGACGTGGTTTTCCTTTGAAAAACACGATGATAAGCTTACCGGTCCACCA
TGATTGAACAAGATGGATTGCACGCAGGTTCTCCGGCCGCTTGGGTGGAGAGGCTATTCGGCTATGACTG
GGCACAACAGACAATCGGCTGCTCTGATGCCGCCGTGTTCCGGCTGTCAGCGCAGGGGCGCCCGGTTCTT
TTTGTCAAGACCGACCTGTCCGGTGCCCTGAATGAACTGCAAGACGAGGCAGCGCGGCTATCGTGGCTGG
CCACGACGGGCGTTCCTTGCGCAGCTGTGCTCGACGTTGTCACTGAAGCGGGAAGGGACTGGCTGCTATT
GGGCGAAGTGCCGGGGCAGGATCTCCTGTCATCTCACCTTGCTCCTGCCGAGAAAGTATCCATCATGGCT
GATGCAATGCGGCGGCTGCATACGCTTGATCCGGCTACCTGCCCATTCGACCACCAAGCGAAACATCGCA
TCGAGCGAGCACGTACTCGGATGGAAGCCGGTCTTGTCGATCAGGATGATCTGGACGAAGAGCATCAGGG
GCTCGCGCCAGCCGAACTGTTCGCCAGGCTCAAGGCGAGCATGCCCGACGGCGAGGATCTCGTCGTGACC
CATGGCGATGCCTGCTTGCCGAATATCATGGTGGAAAATGGCCGCTTTTCTGGATTCATCGACTGTGGCC
GGCTGGGTGTGGCGGACCGCTATCAGGACATAGCGTTGGCTACCCGTGATATTGCTGAAGAGCTTGGCGG
CGAATGGGCTGACCGCTTCCTCGTGCTTTACGGTATCGCCGCTCCCGATTCGCAGCGCATCGCCTTCTAT
CGCCTTCTTGACGAGTTCTTCTGATGTACAAGTAAAGCGGCCGCGACTCTAGATCATAATCAGCCATACC
ACATTTGTAGAGGTTTTACTTGCTTTAAAAAACCTCCCACACCTCCCCCTGAACCTGAAACATAAAATGA
ATGCAATTGTTGTTGTTTAGTCCCTCCCAATTCGATATCAAGCTTATCGCGATAGATCCTAATCAACCTC
TGGATTACAAAATTTGTGAAAGATTGACTGGTATTCTTAACTATGTTGCTCCTTTTACGCTATGTGGATA
CGCTGCTTTAATGCCTTTGTATCATGCTATTGCTTCCCGTATGGCTTTCATTTTCTCCTCCTTGTATAAA
TCCTGGTTGCTGTCTCTTTATGAGGAGTTGTGGCCCGTTGTCAGGCAACGTGGCGTGGTGTGCACTGTGT
TTGCTGACGCAACCCCCACTGGTTGGGGCATTGCCACCACCTGTCAGCTCCTTTCCGGGACTTTCGCTTT
CCCCCTCCCTATTGCCACGGCGGAACTCATCGCCGCCTGCCTTGCCCGCTGCTGGACAGGGGCTCGGCTG
TTGGGCACTGACAATTCCGTGGTGTTGTCGGGGAAATCATCGTCCTTTCCTTGGCTGCTCGCCTGTGTTG
CCACCTGGATTCTGCGCGGGACGTCCTTCTGCTACGTCCCTTCGGCCCTCAATCCAGCGGACCTTCCTTC
CCGCGGCCTGCTGCCGGCTCTGCGGCCTCTTCCGCGTCTTCGCCTTCGCCCTCAGACGAGTCGGATCTCC
CTTTGGGCCGCCTCCCCGCCTGAGATCCTTTAAGACCAATGACTTACAAGGCAGCTGTAGATCTTAGCCA
CTTTTTAAAAGAAAAGGGGGGACTGGAAGGGCTAATTCACTCCCAACGAAGACAAGATCTGCTTTTTGCT
TGTACTGGGTCTCTCTGGTTAGACCAGATCTGAGCCTGGGAGCTCTCTGGCTAACTAGGGAACCCACTGC
TTAAGCCTCAATAAAGCTTGCCTTGAGTGCTTCAAGTAGTGTGTGCCCGTCTGTTGTGTGACTCTGGTAA
CTAGAGATCCCTCAGACCCTTTTAGTCAGTGTGGAAAATCTCTAGCAGTAGTAGTTCATGTCATCTTATT
ATTCAGTATTTATAACTTGCAAAGAAATGAATATCAGAGAGTGAGAGGCCCGGGTTAATTAAGGAAAGGG
CTAGATCATTCTTGAAGACGAAAGGGCCTCGTGATACGCCTATTTTTATAGGTTAATGTCATGATAATAA
TGGTTTCTTAGACGTCAGGTGGCACTTTTCGGGGAAATGTGCGCGGAACCCCTATTTGTTTATTTTTCTA
AATACATTCAAATATGTATCCGCTCATGAGACAATAACCCTGATAAATGCTTCAATAATATTGAAAAAGG
AAGAGTATGAGTATTCAACATTTCCGTGTCGCCCTTATTCCCTTTTTTGCGGCATTTTGCCTTCCTGTTT
TTGCTCACCCAGAAACGCTGGTGAAAGTAAAAGATGCTGAAGATCAGTTGGGTGCACGAGTGGGTTACAT
CGAACTGGATCTCAACAGCGGTAAGATCCTTGAGAGTTTTCGCCCCGAAGAACGTTTTCCAATGATGAGC
ACTTTTAAAGTTCTGCTATGTGGCGCGGTATTATCCCGTGTTGACGCCGGGCAAGAGCAACTCGGTCGCC
GCATACACTATTCTCAGAATGACTTGGTTGAGTACTCACCAGTCACAGAAAAGCATCTTACGGATGGCAT
GACAGTAAGAGAATTATGCAGTGCTGCCATAACCATGAGTGATAACACTGCGGCCAACTTACTTCTGACA
ACGATCGGAGGACCGAAGGAGCTAACCGCTTTTTTGCACAACATGGGGGATCATGTAACTCGCCTTGATC
GTTGGGAACCGGAGCTGAATGAAGCCATACCAAACGACGAGCGTGACACCACGATGCCTGTAGCAATGGC
AACAACGTTGCGCAAACTATTAACTGGCGAACTACTTACTCTAGCTTCCCGGCAACAATTAATAGACTGG
ATGGAGGCGGATAAAGTTGCAGGACCACTTCTGCGCTCGGCCCTTCCGGCTGGCTGGTTTATTGCTGATA
AATCTGGAGCCGGTGAGCGTGGGTCTCGCGGTATCATTGCAGCACTGGGGCCAGATGGTAAGCCCTCCCG
TATCGTAGTTATCTACACGACGGGGAGTCAGGCAACTATGGATGAACGAAATAGACAGATCGCTGAGATA
GGTGCCTCACTGATTAAGCATTGGTAACTGTCAGACCAAGTTTACTCATATATACTTTAGATTGATTTAA
AACTTCATTTTTAATTTAAAAGGATCTAGGTGAAGATCCTTTTTGATAATCTCATGACCAAAATCCCTTA
ACGTGAGTTTTCGTTCCACTGAGCGTCAGACCCCGTAGAAAAGATCAAAGGATCTTCTTGAGATCCTTTT
TTTCTGCGCGTAATCTGCTGCTTGCAAACAAAAAAACCACCGCTACCAGCGGTGGTTTGTTTGCCGGATC
AAGAGCTACCAACTCTTTTTCCGAAGGTAACTGGCTTCAGCAGAGCGCAGATACCAAATACTGTTCTTCT
AGTGTAGCCGTAGTTAGGCCACCACTTCAAGAACTCTGTAGCACCGCCTACATACCTCGCTCTGCTAATC
CTGTTACCAGTGGCTGCTGCCAGTGGCGATAAGTCGTGTCTTACCGGGTTGGACTCAAGACGATAGTTAC
CGGATAAGGCGCAGCGGTCGGGCTGAACGGGGGGTTCGTGCACACAGCCCAGCTTGGAGCGAACGACCTA
CACCGAACTGAGATACCTACAGCGTGAGCTATGAGAAAGCGCCACGCTTCCCGAAGGGAGAAAGGCGGAC
AGGTATCCGGTAAGCGGCAGGGTCGGAACAGGAGAGCGCACGAGGGAGCTTCCAGGGGGAAACGCCTGGT
ATCTTTATAGTCCTGTCGGGTTTCGCCACCTCTGACTTGAGCGTCGATTTTTGTGATGCTCGTCAGGGGG
GCGGAGCCTATGGAAAAACGCCAGCAACGCGGCCTTTTTACGGTTCCTGGCCTTTTGCTGGCCTTTTGCT
CACATGTTCTTTCCTGCGTTATCCCCTGATTCTGTGGATAACCGTATTACCGCCTTTGAGTGAGCTGATA
CCGCTCGCCGCAGCCGAACGACCGAGCGCAGCGAGTCAGTGAGCGAGGAAGCGGAAGAGCGCCCAATACG
CAAACCGCCTCTCCCCGCGCGTTGGCCGATTCATTAATGCAGCAAGCTCATGGCTGACTAATTTTTTTTA
TTTATGCAGAGGCCGAGGCCGCCTCGGCCTCTGAGCTATTCCAGAAGTAGTGAGGAGGCTTTTTTGGAGG
CCTAGGCTTTTGCAAAAAGCTCCCCGTGGCACGACAGGTTTCCCGACTGGAAAGCGGGCAGTGAGCGCAA
CGCAATTAATGTGAGTTAGCTCACTCATTAGGCACCCCAGGCTTTACACTTTATGCTTCCGGCTCGTATG
TTGTGTGGAATTGTGAGCGGATAACAATTTCACACAGGAAACAGCTATGACATGATTACGAATTTCACAA
ATAAAGCATTTTTTTCACTGCATTCTAGTTGTGGTTTGTCCAAACTCATCAATGTATCTTATCATGTCTG
GATCAACTGGATAACTCAAGCTAACCAAAATCATCCCAAACTTCCCACCCCATACCCTATTACCACTGCC
AATTACCTGTGGTTTCATTTACTCTAAACCTGTGATTCCTCTGAATTATTTTCATTTTAAAGAAATTGTA
TTTGTTAAATATGTACTACAAACTTAGTAGT
Features (pLannotate 1.2.2; 34 found; start..end, strand, type, name):
    377..634     +  LTR            5' LTR (truncated): truncated 5' long terminal repeat (LTR) from HIV-1
    681..806     +  misc_feature   HIV-1 Ψ: packaging signal of human immunodeficiency virus type 1
    790..1128    +  CDS            HIV-1 gag (fragment): gag protein from human immunodeficiency virus 1; gag
   1303..1536    +  misc_feature   RRE: The Rev response element (RRE) of HIV-1 allows for Rev-dependent mRNA export from the nucleus to the cytoplasm.
   1913..2013    +  CDS            Rev (fragment): human immunodeficiency virus 1 (HIV-1) Rev protein; rev; enhances nuclear export of unspliced and incompletely spliced viral mRNAs
   2058..2175    +  misc_feature   cPPT/CTS: central polypurine tract and central termination sequence of HIV-1
   2230..2500    +  protein_bind   tetracycline response element: contains seven copies of the tetracycline operator tetO tetracycline repressor TetR
   2511..2528    +  misc_feature   MCS (fragment): pUC18/19 multiple cloning site
   2533..2571    +  promoter       minimal CMV promoter: human cytomegalovirus (CMV) immediate early promoter
   2701..2725    +  protein_bind   attB1: mutant version of attB; recombination site for the Gateway® BP reaction BP Clonase™
   2788..5118    +  CDS            PTPN12: PTN12_HUMAN - Experimental evidence at protein level: Swiss-Prot protein existence level 1. Dephosphorylates a range of proteins, and thereby regulates cellular signaling cascades (PubMed:18559503). Dephosphorylates cellular tyrosine kinases, such as ERBB2 and PTK2B/PYK2, and thereby regulates signaling via ERBB2 and PTK2B/PYK2 (PubMed:17329398, PubMed:27134172). Selectively dephosphorylates ERBB2 phosphorylated at 'Tyr-1112', 'Tyr-1196', and/or 'Tyr-1248' (PubMed:27134172). From Homo sapiens (Human).
   5148..5172    -  protein_bind   attB2: mutant version of attB; recombination site for the Gateway® BP reaction BP Clonase™
   5284..5319    +  promoter       PGK promoter (fragment): mouse phosphoglycerate kinase 1 promoter
   5337..6548    +  promoter       UbC promoter: human ubiquitin C promoter
   6607..7304    +  CDS            rtTA3 (fragment): reverse tetracycline transactivator 3 activates expression from Tet-responsive promoters in the presence of doxycycline
   7234..7344    +  CDS            VP48: 3 tandem repeats of the minimal activation domain of herpes simplex virus VP16 (Cheng et al., 2013)
   7502..7964    +  misc_feature   IRES: internal ribosome entry site (IRES) of the encephalomyocarditis virus (EMCV)
   7980..8774    +  CDS            NeoR/KanR: aminoglycoside phosphotransferase from Tn5; aph(3')-II (or nptII); confers resistance to neomycin, kanamycin, and G418 (Geneticin®)
   8802..8885    +  CDS            large T antigen (fragment): large T antigen from SV40 (simian virus 40)
   8919..8939    +  misc_feature   MCS (fragment): pBluescript multiple cloning site
   8951..9539    +  misc_feature   WPRE: woodchuck hepatitis virus posttranscriptional regulatory element
   9547..9612    +  CDS            nef (fragment): NEF_HV1Z2 - Experimental evidence at protein level: Swiss-Prot protein existence level 1. Extracellular Nef protein targets CD4(+) T-lymphocytes for apoptosis by interacting with CXCR4 surface receptors. From Human immunodeficiency virus type 1 group M subtype D (isolate Z2/CDC-Z34) (HIV-1).
   9614..9847    +  LTR            3' LTR (ΔU3): self-inactivating 3' long terminal repeat (LTR) from HIV-1
  10052..10156   +  promoter       AmpR promoter: bla
  10157..11017   +  CDS            AmpR: β-lactamase; bla; confers resistance to ampicillin, carbenicillin, and related antibiotics
  11188..11776   +  rep_origin     ori: high-copy-number ColE1/pMB1/pBR322/pUC origin of replication
  11959..12013   +  CDS            lacI (fragment): lac repressor; lacI; The lac repressor binds to the lac operator to inhibit transcription in E. coli. This inhibition can be relieved by adding lactose or isopropyl-β-D-thiogalactopyranoside (IPTG).
  12019..12112   +  rep_origin     SV40 ori (fragment): SV40 origin of replication
  12137..12174   +  CDS            lacI (fragment): lac repressor; lacI; The lac repressor binds to the lac operator to inhibit transcription in E. coli. This inhibition can be relieved by adding lactose or isopropyl-β-D-thiogalactopyranoside (IPTG).
  12187..12208   +  protein_bind   CAP binding site: CAP binding activates transcription in the presence of cAMP. E. coli catabolite activator protein
  12223..12253   +  promoter       lac promoter: promoter for the E. coli lac operon
  12257..12279   +  protein_bind   lac operator (fragment): The lac repressor binds to the lac operator to inhibit transcription in E. coli. This inhibition can be relieved by adding lactose or isopropyl-β-D-thiogalactopyranoside (IPTG). lac repressor encoded by lacI
  12311..12394   +  polyA_signal   SV40 poly(A) signal (fragment): SV40 polyadenylation signal
  12561..329     +  CDS            nef (fragment) (across the origin): NEF_HV1BR - Experimental evidence at protein level: Swiss-Prot protein existence level 1. Extracellular Nef protein targets CD4(+) T-lymphocytes for apoptosis by interacting with CXCR4 surface receptors (PubMed:14990729). From Human immunodeficiency virus type 1 group M subtype B (isolate BRU/LAI) (HIV-1).
