[The description below was written by a language model from this plasmid's Addgene catalogue record and pLannotate feature annotations shown in this document.]
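Description:
pINDUCER20-PTPN12(D199A,C231S) is a 12.6 kb HIV-1-based lentiviral transfer vector built on the pINDUCER20 backbone for doxycycline-inducible expression of a phosphatase-inactive mutant of human PTPN12 (PTP-PEST). It is propagated in E. coli through a high-copy ColE1/pUC-type origin with ampicillin selection (AmpR). The viral portion carries a truncated 5' LTR, the Ψ packaging signal with a gag fragment, the Rev response element, the cPPT/CTS, a WPRE, and a ΔU3 self-inactivating 3' LTR. Together these elements allow the genomic RNA to be packaged, exported, reverse-transcribed and integrated, while leaving the integrated provirus without LTR promoter activity.

The payload follows an all-in-one Tet-On design. A tetracycline response element with seven tetO copies is fused to a minimal CMV promoter and drives the 2,331 bp PTPN12 open reading frame. The insert was introduced by Gateway recombination and is therefore flanked by attB1 and attB2 sites. The D199A and C231S substitutions are recorded as rendering the enzyme phosphatase-inactive. No epitope tag or fluorescent reporter is annotated on the insert. Downstream, a constitutive human UbC promoter expresses the reverse transactivator rtTA3, linked through an EMCV IRES to the neomycin resistance gene. Transduced cells can thus be selected with G418 and already carry the activator, which binds the response element and switches on the mutant only when doxycycline is present.

The construct is suited to making stable mammalian cell lines with titratable, inducible expression of catalytically dead PTP-PEST. The associated work concerns integrin β1 phosphorylation and breast cancer cell invasion.
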