Addgene plasmid #215518: pINDUCER20-PTPN12(D199A,C231S)
Purpose: Dox-inducible lentiviral transfer vector with a phosphatase-inactive PTP-PEST mutant (D199A,C231S)
Depositing lab: Johanna Ivaska. Depositing organization: Turku Bioscience Centre. Publication: Dynamic regulation of integrin beta1 phosphorylation supports invasion of breast cancer cells. Conway JRW, Joshi O, Kaivola J, Follain G, Gounis M, Kuhl D, Ivaska J. Nat Cell Biol. 2025 May 26. doi: 10.1038/s41556-025-01663-4. PubMed 40419795.
Backbone
  Vector backbone: pINDUCER20
  Backbone manufacturer: Addgene plasmid #44012
  Total vector size (bp): 12561
  Vector type: Lentiviral
  Selectable markers: Neomycin (select with G418)
Growth in bacteria
  Bacterial resistance: Ampicillin, 100 μg/mL
  Growth temperature: 37°C
  Growth strain: NEB Stable
  Copy number: High Copy
Gene/Insert
  Gene/Insert name: PTPN12 (alt name: PTP-PEST)
  Species: H. sapiens (human)
  Insert size (bp): 2331
  Mutation: D199A, C231S (Phosphatase inactive)
  Entrez Gene: PTPN12 (a.k.a. PTP-PEST, PTPG1)
  Promoter: mCMV, Doxycycline-inducible
  Cloning method: Gateway Cloning
  Sequencing primers: 5′ mCMV_F; 3′ WPRE_R
Terms and licenses: Academic/Nonprofit Terms; Industry Terms
How to cite: pINDUCER20-PTPN12(D199A,C231S) was a gift from Johanna Ivaska (Addgene plasmid # 215518 ; http://n2t.net/addgene:215518 ; RRID:Addgene_215518)
